>Addgene plasmid #220306 | pEC3135 (pERASE) | addgene full sequence | sequence record 438701 | Addgene NGS Result
CATATATACTTTAGATTGATTTAAAACTTCATTTTTAATTTAAAAGGATCTAGGTGAAGATCCTTTTTGA
TAATCTCATGACCAAAATCCCTTAACGTGAGTTTTCGTTCCACTGAGCGTCAGACCCCGTAGAAAAGATC
AAAGGATCTTCTTGAGATCCTTTTTTTCTGCGCGTAATCTGCTGCTTGCAAACAAAAAAACCACCGCTAC
CAGCGGTGGTTTGTTTGCCGGATCAAGAGCTACCAACTCTTTTTCCGAAGGTAACTGGCTTCAGCAGAGC
GCAGATACCAAATACTGTTCTTCTAGTGTAGCCGTAGTTAGGCCACCACTTCAAGAACTCTGTAGCACCG
CCTACATACCTCGCTCTGCTAATCCTGTTACCAGTGGCTGCTGCCAGTGGCGATAAGTCGTGTCTTACCG
GGTTGGACTCAAGACGATAGTTACCGGATAAGGCGCAGCGGTCGGGCTGAACGGGGGGTTCGTGCACACA
GCCCAGCTTGGAGCGAACGACCTACACCGAACTGAGATACCTACAGCGTGAGCTATGAGAAAGCGCCACG
CTTCCCGAAGGGAGAAAGGCGGACAGGTATCCGGTAAGCGGCAGGGTCGGAACAGGAGAGCGCACGAGGG
AGCTTCCAGGGGGAAACGCCTGGTATCTTTATAGTCCTGTCGGGTTTCGCCACCTCTGACTTGAGCGTCG
ATTTTTGTGATGCTCGTCAGGGGGGCGGAGCCTATGGAAAAACGCCAGCAACGCGGCCTTTTTACGGTTC
CTGGCCTTTTGCTGGCCTTTTGCTCACATGTTCTTTCCTGCGTTATCCCCTGATTCTGTGGATAACCGTA
TTACCGCCTTTGAGTGAGCTGATACCGCTCGCCGCAGCCGAACGACCGAGCGCAGCGAGTCAGTGAGCGA
GGAAGCGGAAGAGCGCCCAATACGCAAACCGCCTCTCTTTTTTATTTTACATAATGATACATAATTTACC
GAAACTTGCGGAACATAATTGAGGAATCATAGAATTTTGTCAAAATAATTTTATTGACAACGTCTTATTA
ACGTTGATATAATTTAAATTTTATTTGACAAAAATGGGCTCGTGTTGTACAATAAATGTAGTTAAAGGAG
GATAATATGGACCTTCAAGCTCAATTGGAAGAACTTAAAACTAAAACCTTGGAAACTCTTCAAAGTCTTA
CTGGTAACCATACAAAAGAATTGCAAGATTTGCGTGTTGCAGTTCTTGGTAAGAAGGGTTCACTTACTGA
TTTGCTTAAAGGTCTTAAGGATTTGTCAAACGATTTGCGTCCTGTGGTAGGCAAACAAGTAAACGAAGTT
CGTGACTTATTGACAAAAGCTTTCGAAGAGCAAGCTAAGATCGTTGAAGCCGCTAAAATTCAAGCTCAAT
TGGATGCTGAATCAATCGACGTTACTCTTCCTGGACGTCAAATGACTCTGGGGCATCGTCACGTTCTTAC
TCAAACATCAGAAGAAATCGAAGACATCTTCCTTGGTATGGGTTTCCAAATTGTAGATGGTTTCGAAGTT
GAAAAAGATTATTATAACTTCGAACGTATGAACCTTCCAAAAGACCACCCTGCTCGTGACATGCAAGACA
CTTTCTACATTACTGAAGAGATCTTGTTACGTACTCACACTTCACCAGTACAAGCTCGTACTCTTGATCA
ACACGACTTCTCTAAGGGCCCTTTAAAAATGGTTTCACCAGGCCGTGTATTCCGCCGCGACACTGACGAC
GCTACTCACTCACACCAATTCCACCAAATCGAAGGTCTTGTAGTTGGCAAAAATATTTCAATGGGTGACT
TGAAAGGCACTTTGGAAATGATCATTAAAAAAATGTTCGGTGACGAACGTAGCATCCGTCTTCGCCCTTC
TTATTTCCCTTTCTCAGAACCATCAGTAGAAGTTGACGTATCATGTTTCAAATGTGGAGGTAAAGGCTGT
AACGTTTGTAAAAAAACTGGTTGGATCGAAATCTTGGGTGCTGGTATGGTTCACCCAAGTGTTCTTGAAA
TGTCAGGTGTTGATGCAAAAGAGTACTCAGGTTTCGGTTTCGGCTTGGGACAAGAGCGTATCGCTATGTT
GCGCTACGGAATTAACGATATTCGTGGCTTCTACCAAGGCGACCAACGTTTCTCAGAACAATTTAACTAA
AAAAAAGGCCCACAAAAGTGGGCCTTTTTTAAACGAAATGATACACCAATCAGTGCAAAAAAAGATATAA
TGGGAGATAAGACGGTTCGTGTTCGTGCTGACTTGCACCATATCATAAAAATCGAAACAGCAAAGAATGG
CGGAAACGTAAAAGAAGTTATGGAAATAAGACTTAGAAGCAAACTTAAGAGTGTGTTGATAGTGCAGTAT
CTTAAAATTTTGTATAATAGGAATTGAAGTTAAATTAGATGCTAAAAATTTGTAATTAAGAAGGAGTGAT
TACATGAACAAAAATATAAAATATTCTCAAAACTTTTTAACGAGTGAAAAAGTACTCAACCAAATAATAA
AACAATTGAATTTAAAAGAAACCGATACCGTTTACGAAATTGGAACAGGTAAAGGGCATTTAACGACGAA
ACTGGCTAAAATAAGTAAACAGGTAACGTCTATTGAATTAGACAGTCATCTATTCAACTTATCGTCAGAA
AAATTAAAACTGAATACTCGTGTCACTTTAATTCACCAAGATATTCTACAGTTTCAATTCCCTAACAAAC
AGAGGTATAAAATTGTTGGGAGTATTCCTTACCATTTAAGCACACAAATTATTAAAAAAGTGGTTTTTGA
AAGCCATGCGTCTGACATCTATCTGATTGTTGAAGAAGGATTCTACAAGCGTACCTTGGATATTCACCGA
ACACTAGGGTTGCTCTTGCACACTCAAGTCTCGATTCAGCAATTGCTTAAGCTGCCAGCGGAATGCTTTC
ATCCTAAACCAAAAGTAAACAGTGTCTTAATAAAACTTACCCGCCATACCACAGATGTTCCAGATAAATA
TTGGAAGCTATATACGTACTTTGTTTCAAAATGGGTCAATCGAGAATATCGTCAACTGTTTACTAAAAAT
CAGTTTCATCAAGCAATGAAACACGCCAAAGTAAACAATTTAAGTACCGTTACTTATGAGCAAGTATTGT
CTATTTTTAATAGTTATCTATTATTTAACGGGAGGAAATAATTCTATGAGTCGCTTTTGTAAATTTGGAA
AGTTACACGTTACTAAAGGGAATGTAGATAAATTATTAGGTAAATCTAAAACGTAAAACGACGGCCAGTC
AGCGAGACCAGCTGAATTCAAAAAAAAATCTAGATGGCCGGCGATTCATTAATGCAGCTGGCACGACAGG
TTTCCCGACTGGAAAGCGGGCAGTGAGCGCAACGCAATTAATGTGAGTTAGCTCACTCATTAGGCACCCC
AGGCTTTACACTTTATGCTTCCGGCTCGTATGTTGTGTGGAATTGTGAGCGGATAACAATTTCACACATA
CTAGAGAAAGAGGAGAAATACTAGATGGCTTCCTCCGAAGACGTTATCAAAGAGTTCATGCGTTTCAAAG
TTCGTATGGAAGGTTCCGTTAACGGTCACGAGTTCGAAATCGAAGGTGAAGGTGAAGGTCGTCCGTACGA
AGGTACCCAGACCGCTAAACTGAAAGTTACCAAAGGTGGTCCGCTGCCGTTCGCTTGGGACATCCTGTCC
CCGCAGTTCCAGTACGGTTCCAAAGCTTACGTTAAACACCCGGCTGACATCCCGGACTACCTGAAACTGT
CCTTCCCGGAAGGTTTCAAATGGGAACGTGTTATGAACTTCGAAGACGGTGGTGTTGTTACCGTTACCCA
GGACTCCTCCCTGCAAGACGGTGAGTTCATCTACAAAGTTAAACTGCGTGGTACCAACTTCCCGTCCGAT
GGTCCGGTTATGCAGAAAAAAACCATGGGTTGGGAAGCTTCCACCGAACGTATGTACCCGGAAGACGGTG
CTCTGAAAGGTGAAATCAAAATGCGTCTGAAACTGAAAGACGGTGGTCACTACGACGCTGAAGTTAAAAC
CACCTACATGGCTAAAAAACCGGTTCAGCTGCCGGGTGCTTACAAAACCGACATCAAACTGGACATCACC
TCCCACAACGAAGACTACACCATCGTTGAACAGTACGAACGTGCTGAAGGTCGTCACTCCACCGGTGCTT
AATAACGCTGATAGTGCTAGTGTAGATCGCTACTAGAGCCAGGCATCAAATAAAACGAAAGGCTCAGTCG
AAAGACTGGGCCTTTCGTTTTATCTGTTGTTTGTCGGTGAACGCTCTCTACTAGAGTCACACTGGCTCAC
CTTCGGGTGGGCCTTTCTGCGTTTATAACCGGTTAATACTAGTACTGCAGTGAAGGTCTCATGTGTCATA
GCTGTTTCCTGCTGTCAGACCAAGTTTACT
Features (pLannotate 1.2.2; 11 found; start..end, strand, type, name):
    152..740     +  rep_origin     ori: high-copy-number ColE1/pMB1/pBR322/pUC origin of replication
   1145..2164    +  CDS            pheS: SYFA_STAHJ - Experimental evidence at protein level: Swiss-Prot protein existence level 1. From Staphylococcus haemolyticus (strain JCSC1435).
   2454..3188    +  CDS            erm: ERM_STREE - Experimental evidence at protein level: Swiss-Prot protein existence level 1. This protein produces a dimethylation of the adenine residue at position 2085 in 23S rRNA, resulting in reduced affinity between ribosomes and macrolide-lincosamide-streptogramin B antibiotics. From Streptococcus pneumoniae.
   3273..3289    -  CDS            lacZα (fragment): LacZα fragment of β-galactosidase; lacZ fragment
   3332..3386    +  CDS            lacI (fragment): lac repressor; lacI; The lac repressor binds to the lac operator to inhibit transcription in E. coli. This inhibition can be relieved by adding lactose or isopropyl-β-D-thiogalactopyranoside (IPTG).
   3399..3420    +  protein_bind   CAP binding site: CAP binding activates transcription in the presence of cAMP. E. coli catabolite activator protein
   3435..3465    +  promoter       lac promoter: promoter for the E. coli lac operon
   3473..3489    +  protein_bind   lac operator: The lac repressor binds to the lac operator to inhibit transcription in E. coli. This inhibition can be relieved by adding lactose or isopropyl-β-D-thiogalactopyranoside (IPTG). lac repressor encoded by lacI
   3525..4199    +  CDS            mRFP1: mRFP1 is a basic (constitutively fluorescent) red fluorescent protein published in 2002, derived from Discosoma sp.. It is reported to be a somewhat slowly-maturing monomer with low acid sensitivity.
   4247..4318    +  terminator     rrnB T1 terminator: transcription terminator T1 from the E. coli rrnB gene
   4334..4361    +  terminator     T7Te terminator: phage T7 early transcription terminator
