[The description below was written by a language model from this plasmid's Addgene catalogue record and pLannotate feature annotations shown in this document.]
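Description:
pEC3135 (pERASE) is an empty-backbone allelic-exchange vector of about 4.4 to 4.5 kb, built for making scarless gene deletions in Streptococcus pyogenes and potentially other Gram-positive bacteria. It is propagated at high copy in E. coli through a pUC19-derived ColE1-type origin. The feature table shows no Gram-positive replication origin, which fits a plasmid that persists in S. pyogenes only by recombining into the chromosome. Selection in both hosts relies on an erythromycin resistance cassette taken from p7INT, which encodes an rRNA adenine methylase that reduces macrolide binding to the ribosome.

The cloning site (EcoRI, XbaI, SpeI, PstI) is occupied by a placeholder cassette in which the lac promoter and operator, with the CAP binding site, drive mRFP1, followed by the rrnB T1 and T7Te terminators. Replacing this cassette with an insert, by Gibson assembly according to the record, turns E. coli colonies from red to white and gives a simple visual screen. The insert would typically be homology arms flanking the deletion target, although the record refers to the publication for details.

The counterselection marker pheS* encodes a variant of the phenylalanyl-tRNA synthetase alpha subunit derived from S. pyogenes SF370. The automated annotation matches it to a staphylococcal homologue only by similarity. Its sequence was recoded to avoid recombination with the native pheS locus, and two mutations allow incorporation of the toxic phenylalanine analogue 4-chloro-phenylalanine into proteins. Erythromycin selects integrants, and exposure to the analogue then kills cells that retain the plasmid, enriching for clones that have lost the vector through a second recombination event and so carry no marker. The promoter driving pheS* is not annotated in the record.
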