Addgene plasmid #220306: pEC3135 (pERASE)
Purpose: (Empty Backbone) Enables scarless gene deletions in Streptococcus pyogenes using the counterselection marker pheS*
Depositing lab: Emmanuelle Charpentier. Depositing organization: Max Planck Unit for the Science of Pathogens. Publication: Expanding the genetic toolbox for the obligate human pathogen Streptococcus pyogenes. Lautenschlager N, Schmidt K, Schiffer C, Wulff TF, Hahnke K, Finstermeier K, Mansour M, Elsholz AKW, Charpentier E. Front Bioeng Biotechnol. 2024 Jun 7;12:1395659. doi: 10.3389/fbioe.2024.1395659. eCollection 2024. PubMed 38911550.
Backbone
  Vector backbone: pERASE
  Backbone size (bp): 4457
  Modifications to backbone: See associated publication for detailed construction information.
  Vector type: Synthetic Biology
  Selectable markers: pheS*
Growth in bacteria
  Bacterial resistance: Erythromycin, 200 μg/mL
  Growth temperature: 37°C
  Growth strain: DH5alpha
  Growth instructions: For E. coli, add 300 µg/mL erythromycin in LB medium. For S. pyogenes, add 3 µg/mL erythromycin in THY medium. To select for plasmid loss after recombination in S. pyogenes, streak colonies on THY agar plates containing 5 mM PCPA (4-chlor-DL-phenylalanine).
  Copy number: High Copy
Gene/Insert
  Cloning method: Gibson Cloning
  Sequencing primers: 5′ GTAAAACGACGGCCAGTC; 3′ CAGGAAACAGCTATGAC
Terms and licenses: Academic/Nonprofit Terms; Industry Terms: Not Available to Industry
Depositor comments: This plasmid allows to obtain scarless gene deletions in S. pyogenes and potentially other Gram-positive bacteria. The multiple cloning site (EcoRI, XbaI, SpeI, PstI) contains a Plac_mrfp cassette, allowing for red-white screening of clones in E. coli (DH5a). When the Plac_mrfp cassette is replaced with the insert of interest, colonies will appear white on LB agar plates. See the associated publication for more information. Resource Information: The pUC origin for replication in E. coli was taken from pUC19 (Plasmid #50005). The erythromycin resistance cassette was taken from p7INT. The MCS containing the mrfp cassette was taken from pSpy0C4. The coding sequence for the counterselection marker pheS* was taken from the native pheS coding sequence found in S. pyogenes SF370. This sequence was adapted to avoid recombination events of the plasmid at the phis locus due to high DNA sequence homology. Two mutations were introduced into the adapted pheS sequence to facilitate incorporation of the toxic phenylalanine analogue PCPA (4-chlor-DL-phenylalanine) into proteins, leading to bacterial cell death. p7INT was a gift from Prof. Michael Federle (University of Illinois Chicago, USA). The p7INT plasmid integrates into the 3' end of the tmRNA locus in several S. pyogenes strains. It was originally described in: McShan, W.M., McLaughlin, R.E., Nordstrand, A. et al. Vectors containing streptococcal bacteriophage integrases for site-specific gene insertion. Methods Cell Sci 20, 51–57 (1998). https://doi.org/10.1023/A:1009773309163 Please download the detailed plasmid map using the file linked below.
How to cite: pEC3135 (pERASE) was a gift from Emmanuelle Charpentier (Addgene plasmid # 220306 ; http://n2t.net/addgene:220306 ; RRID:Addgene_220306)
