>Addgene plasmid #220306 | pEC3135 (pERASE) | depositor partial sequence | sequence record 430689 | pheS* coding sequence
ATGGACCTTCAAGCTCAATTGGAAGAACTTAAAACTAAAACCTTGGAAACTCTTCAAAGTCTTACTGGTA
ACCATACAAAAGAATTGCAAGATTTGCGTGTTGCAGTTCTTGGTAAGAAGGGTTCACTTACTGATTTGCT
TAAAGGTCTTAAGGATTTGTCAAACGATTTGCGTCCTGTGGTAGGCAAACAAGTAAACGAAGTTCGTGAC
TTATTGACAAAAGCTTTCGAAGAGCAAGCTAAGATCGTTGAAGCCGCTAAAATTCAAGCTCAATTGGATG
CTGAATCAATCGACGTTACTCTTCCTGGACGTCAAATGACTCTGGGGCATCGTCACGTTCTTACTCAAAC
ATCAGAAGAAATCGAAGACATCTTCCTTGGTATGGGTTTCCAAATTGTAGATGGTTTCGAAGTTGAAAAA
GATTATTATAACTTCGAACGTATGAACCTTCCAAAAGACCACCCTGCTCGTGACATGCAAGACACTTTCT
ACATTACTGAAGAGATCTTGTTACGTACTCACACTTCACCAGTACAAGCTCGTACTCTTGATCAACACGA
CTTCTCTAAGGGCCCTTTAAAAATGGTTTCACCAGGCCGTGTATTCCGCCGCGACACTGACGACGCTACT
CACTCACACCAATTCCACCAAATCGAAGGTCTTGTAGTTGGCAAAAATATTTCAATGGGTGACTTGAAAG
GCACTTTGGAAATGATCATTAAAAAAATGTTCGGTGACGAACGTAGCATCCGTCTTCGCCCTTCTTATTT
CCCTTTCTCAGAACCATCAGTAGAAGTTGACGTATCATGTTTCAAATGTGGAGGTAAAGGCTGTAACGTT
TGTAAAAAAACTGGTTGGATCGAAATCTTGGGTGCTGGTATGGTTCACCCAAGTGTTCTTGAAATGTCAG
GTGTTGATGCAAAAGAGTACTCAGGTTTCGGTTTCGGCTTGGGACAAGAGCGTATCGCTATGTTGCGCTA
CGGAATTAACGATATTCGTGGCTTCTACCAAGGCGACCAACGTTTCTCAGAACAATTTAACTAA
